>Addgene plasmid #163659 | FFS-GFP | depositor full sequence | sequence record 317570 | FFS-GFP sequence 6104 bps
TAGTTATTAATAGTAATCAATTACGGGGTCATTAGTTCATAGCCCATATATGGAGTTCCGCGTTACATAA
CTTACGGTAAATGGCCCGCCTGGCTGACCGCCCAACGACCCCCGCCCATTGACGTCAATAATGACGTATG
TTCCCATAGTAACGCCAATAGGGACTTTCCATTGACGTCAATGGGTGGAGTATTTACGGTAAACTGCCCA
CTTGGCAGTACATCAAGTGTATCATATGCCAAGTACGCCCCCTATTGACGTCAATGACGGTAAATGGCCC
GCCTGGCATTATGCCCAGTACATGACCTTATGGGACTTTCCTACTTGGCAGTACATCTACGTATTAGTCA
TCGCTATTACCATGGTGATGCGGTTTTGGCAGTACATCAATGGGCGTGGATAGCGGTTTGACTCACGGGG
ATTTCCAAGTCTCCACCCCATTGACGTCAATGGGAGTTTGTTTTGGCACCAAAATCAACGGGACTTTCCA
AAATGTCGTAACAACTCCGCCCCATTGACGCAAATGGGCGGTAGGCGTGTACGGTGGGAGGTCTATATAA
GCAGAGCTGGTTTAGTGAACCGTCAGATCCGCTAGCGCTACCGGACTCAGATCTCGAGGCCACCATGATG
GATCAAGCTAGATCAGCATTCTCTAACTTGTTTGGTGGAGAACCATTGTCATATACCCGGTTCAGCCTGG
CTCGGCAAGTAGATGGCGATAACAGTCATGTGGAGATGAAACTTGCTGTAGATGAAGAAGAAAATGCTGA
CAATAACACAAAGGCCAATGTCACAAAACCAAAAAGGTGTAGTGGAAGTATCTGCTATGGGACTATTGCT
GTGATCGTCTTTTTCTTGATTGGATTTATGATTGGCTACTTGGGCTATAAGGAAAAGAAGAAAGGGAGTT
ACTATGATTCCTTTAAATTGCAAACCAAGGAATTCCAGGTGTTAAAGAGTCTGGGGAAATTGGCCATGGG
GTCTGATTCCCAGTCTGTATCCTCAAGCAGCACCCAGGACCCCCACAGGGGCCGCCAGACCCTCGGCAGT
CTCAGAGGCCTAGCCAAGGCCAAACCAGAGGCCTCCTTCCAGGTGTGGAACAAGGACAGCTCTTCCAAAA
ACCTTATCCCTAGGCTGCAAAAGATCTGGAAGAATTACCTAAGCATGAACAAGTACAAAGTGTCCTACAA
GGGGCCAGGACCAGGCATCAAGTTCAGTGCAGAGGCCCTGCGCTGCCACCTCCGGGACCATGTGAATGTA
TCCATGGTAGAGGTCACAGATTTTCCCTTCAATACCTCTGAATGGGAGGGTTATCTGCCCAAGGAGAGCA
TTAGGACCAAGGCTGGGCCTTGGGGCAGGTGTGCTGTTGTGTCGTCAGCGGGATCTCTGAAGTCCTCCCA
ACTAGGCAGAGAAATCGATGATCATGACGCAGTCCTGAGGTTTAATGGGGCACCCACAGCCAACTTCCAA
CAAGATGTGGGCACAAAAACTACCATTCGCCTGATGAACTCTCAGTTGGTTACCACAGAGAAGCGCTTCC
TCAAAGACAGTTTGTACAATGAAGGAATCCTAATTGTATGGGACCCATCTGTATACCACTCAGATATCCC
AAAGTGGTACCAGAATCCGGATTATAATTTCTTTAACAACTACAAGACTTATCGTAAGCTGCACCCCAAT
CAGCCCTTTTACATCCTCAAGCCCCAGATGCCTTGGGAGCTATGGGACATTCTTCAAGAAATCTCCCCAG
AAGAGATTCAGCCAAACCCCCCATCCTCTGGGATGCTTGGTATCATCATCATGATGACGCTGTGTGACCA
GGTGGATATTTATGAGTTCCTCCCATCCAAGCGCAAGACTGACGTGTGCTACTACTACCAGAAGTTCTTC
GATAGTGCCTGCACGATGGGTGCCTACCACCCGCTGCTCTATGAGAAGAATTTGGTGAAGCATCTCAACC
AGGGCACAGATGAGGACATCTACCTGCTTGGAAAAGCCACACTGCCTGGCTTCCGGACCATTCACTGCCG
GGATCCACCGGTCGCCACCATGGTGTCCAAGGGCGAGGAGCTGTTCACCGGGGTGGTGCCCATCCTGGTC
GAGCTGGACGGCGACGTAAACGGCCACAAGTTCTCCGTGCGGGGCGAGGGCGAGGGCGATGCCACCAACG
GCAAGCTGACCCTGAAGTTCATCAGCACCACCGGCAAGCTGCCCGTGCCCTGGCCCACCCTCGTGACCAC
CCTGACCTACGGCGTGCAGAGCTTCTCCCGCTACCCCGACCACATGAAGCGCCACGACTTCTTCAAGAGC
GCCATGCCCGAAGGCTACGTCCAGGAGCGCACCATCTCCTTCAAGGACGACGGCACCTACAAGACCCGCG
CCGAGGTGAAGTTCGAGGGCGACACCCTGGTGAACCGCATCGAGCTGAAGGGCATCGACTTCAAGGAGGA
CGGCAACATCCTGGGGCACAAGCTGGAGTACAACTTCAACTCCCACAACGTCTATATCACCGCCGACAAG
CAGAAGAACGGCATCAAGGCCAACTTCAAGATCCGCCACAACGTGGAGGACGGCTCCGTGCAGCTCGCCG
ACCACTACCAGCAGAACACCCCCATCGGCGACGGCCCCGTGCTGCTGCCCGACAACCACTACCTGTCCAC
CCAGTCCAAGCTGTCCAAAGACCCCAACGAGAAGCGCGATCACATGGTCCTTCTGGAATTCGTGACCGCC
GCCGGGATCACTCACGGCATGGACGAGCTGTACAAGTAAAGCGGCCGCGACTCTAGATCATAATCAGCCA
TACCACATTTGTAGAGGTTTTACTTGCTTTAAAAAACCTCCCACACCTCCCCCTGAACCTGAAACATAAA
ATGAATGCAATTGTTGTTGTTAACTTGTTTATTGCAGCTTATAATGGTTACAAATAAAGCAATAGCATCA
CAAATTTCACAAATAAAGCATTTTTTTCACTGCATTCTAGTTGTGGTTTGTCCAAACTCATCAATGTATC
TTAAGGCGTAAATTGTAAGCGTTAATATTTTGTTAAAATTCGCGTTAAATTTTTGTTAAATCAGCTCATT
TTTTAACCAATAGGCCGAAATCGGCAAAATCCCTTATAAATCAAAAGAATAGACCGAGATAGGGT
[37 nt withheld, positions 3146-3182]
AAAGAACGTGGACTCCAACGTCAAAGG
[49 nt withheld, positions 3210-3258]
T
[91 nt withheld, positions 3260-3350]
G
[124 nt withheld, positions 3352-3475]
CAGGTGGCACTTTTCGGGGAAATGTGCGCGGAACCCCTATTTGTTTATTTTTCTAAATACATTCAAATAT
GTATCCGCTCATGAGACAATAACCCTGATAAATGCTTCAATAATATTGAAAAAGGAAGAGTCCTGAGGCG
GAAAGAACCAGCTGTGGAATGTGTGTCAGTTAGGGTGTGGAAAGTCCCCAGGCTCCCCAGCAGGCAGAAG
TATGCAAAGCATGCATCTCAATTAGTCAGCAACCAGGTGTGGAAAGTCCCCAGGCTCCCCAGCAGGCAGA
AGTATGCAAAGCATGCATCTCAATTAGTCAGCAACCATAGTCCCGCCCCTAACTCCGCCCATCCCGCCCC
TAACTCCGCCCAGTTCCGCCCATTCTCCGCCCCATGGCTGACTAATTTTTTTTATTTATGCAGAGGCCGA
GGCCGCCTCGGCCTCTGAGCTATTCCAGAAGTAGTGAGGAGGCTTTTTTGGAGGCCTAGGCTTTTGCAAA
GATCGATCAAGAGACAGGATGAGGATCGTTTCGCATGATTGAACAAGATGGATTGCACGCAGGTTCTCCG
GCCGCTTGGGTGGAGAGGCTATTCGGCTATGACTGGGCACAACAGACAATCGGCTGCTCTGATGCCGCCG
TGTTCCGGCTGTCAGCGCAGGGGCGCCCGGTTCTTTTTGTCAAGACCGACCTGTCCGGTGCCCTGAATGA
ACTGCAAGACGAGGCAGCGCGGCTATCGTGGCTGGCCACGACGGGCGTTCCTTGCGCAGCTGTGCTCGAC
GTTGTCACTGAAGCGGGAAGGGACTGGCTGCTATTGGGCGAAGTGCCGGGGCAGGATCTCCTGTCATCTC
ACCTTGCTCCTGCCGAGAAAGTATCCATCATGGCTGATGCAATGCGGCGGCTGCATACGCTTGATCCGGC
TACCTGCCCATTCGACCACCAAGCGAAACATCGCATCGAGCGAGCACGTACTCGGATGGAAGCCGGTCTT
GTCGATCAGGATGATCTGGACGAAGAGCATCAGGGGCTCGCGCCAGCCGAACTGTTCGCCAGGCTCAAGG
CGAGCATGCCCGACGGCGAGGATCTCGTCGTGACCCATGGCGATGCCTGCTTGCCGAATATCATGGTGGA
AAATGGCCGCTTTTCTGGATTCATCGACTGTGGCCGGCTGGGTGTGGCGGACCGCTATCAGGACATAGCG
TTGGCTACCCGTGATATTGCTGAAGAGCTTGGCGGCGAATGGGCTGACCGCTTCCTCGTGCTTTACGGTA
TCGCCGCTCCCGATTCGCAGCGCATCGCCTTCTATCGCCTTCTTGACGAGTTCTTCTGAGCGGGACTCTG
GGGTTCGAAATGACCGACCAAGCGACGCCCAACCTGCCATCACGAGATTTCGATTCCACCGCCGCCTTCT
ATGAAAGGTTGGGCTTCGGAATCGTTTTCCGGGACGCCGGCTGGATGATCCTCCAGCGCGGGGATCTCAT
GCTGGAGTTCTTCGCCCACCCTAGGGGGAGGCTAACTGAAACACGGAAGGAGACAATACCGGAAGGAACC
CGCGCTATGACGGCAATAAAAAGACAGAATAAAACGCACGGTGTTGGGTCGTTTGTTCATAAACGCGGGG
TTCGGTCCCAGGGCTGGCACTCTGTCGATACCCCACCGAGACCCCATTGGGGCCAATACGCCCGCGTTTC
TTCCTTTTCCCCACCCCACCCCCCAAGTTCGGGTGAAGGCCCAGGGCTCGCAGCCAACGTCGGGGCGGCA
GGCCCTGCCATAGCCTCAGGTTACTCATATATACTTTAGATTGATTTAAAACTTCATTTTTAATTTAAAA
GGATCTAGGTGAAGATCCTTTTTGATAATCTCATGACCAAAATCCCTTAACGTGAGTTTTCGTTCCACTG
AGCGTCAGACCCCGTAGAAAAGATCAAAGGATCTTCTTGAGATCCTTTTTTTCTGCGCGTAATCTGCTGC
TTGCAAACAAAAAAACCACCGCTACCAGCGGTGGTTTGTTTGCCGGATCAAGAGCTACCAACTCTTTTTC
CGAAGGTAACTGGCTTCAGCAGAGCGCAGATACCAAATACTGTCCTTCTAGTGTAGCCGTAGTTAGGCCA
CCACTTCAAGAACTCTGTAGCACCGCCTACATACCTCGCTCTGCTAATCCTGTTACCAGTGGCTGCTGCC
AGTGGCGATAAGTCGTGTCTTACCGGGTTGGACTCAAGACGATAGTTACCGGATAAGGCGCAGCGGTCGG
GCTGAACGGGGGGTTCGTGCACACAGCCCAGCTTGGAGCGAACGACCTACACCGAACTGAGATACCTACA
GCGTGAGCTATGAGAAAGCGCCACGCTTCCCGAAGGGAGAAAGGCGGACAGGTATCCGGTAAGCGGCAGG
GTCGGAACAGGAGAGCGCACGAGGGAGCTTCCAGGGGGAAACGCCTGGTATCTTTATAGTCCTGTCGGGT
TTCGCCACCTCTGACTTGAGCGTCGATTTTTGTGATGCTCGTCAGGGGGGCGGAGCCTATGGAAAAACGC
CAGCAACGCGGCCTTTTTACGGTTCCTGGCCTTTTGCTGGCCTTTTGCTCACATGTTCTTTCCTGCGTTA
TCCCCTGATTCTGTGGATAACCGTATTACCGCCATGCAT
Features (pLannotate 1.2.2; 15 found; start..end, strand, type, name):
     61..364     +  enhancer       CMV enhancer: human cytomegalovirus immediate early enhancer
    365..568     +  promoter       CMV promoter: human cytomegalovirus (CMV) immediate early promoter
    591..618     +  misc_feature   MCS (fragment): multiple cloning site
    841..2028    +  CDS            ST6GAL1: SIAT1_HUMAN - Also known as SIAT1. Experimental evidence at protein level: Swiss-Prot protein existence level 1. Transfers sialic acid from CMP-sialic acid to galactose- containing acceptor substrates. From Homo sapiens (Human).
   2050..2769    +  CDS            moxGFP: monomeric GFP variant optimized for use in oxidizing environments such as the secretory pathway (Costantini et al., 2015)
   2786..2869    +  CDS            large T antigen (fragment): large T antigen from SV40 (simian virus 40)
   2892..3013    +  polyA_signal   SV40 poly(A) signal: SV40 polyadenylation signal
   3047..3475    -  rep_origin     f1 ori (sequence partly withheld): f1 bacteriophage origin of replication; arrow indicates direction of (+) strand synthesis
   3502..3606    +  promoter       AmpR promoter: bla
   3608..3965    +  promoter       SV40 promoter: SV40 enhancer and early promoter
   4000..4794    +  CDS            NeoR/KanR: aminoglycoside phosphotransferase from Tn5; aph(3')-II (or nptII); confers resistance to neomycin, kanamycin, and G418 (Geneticin®)
   4815..4967    +  CDS            ble (fragment): BLE_KLEPN - Experimental evidence at protein level: Swiss-Prot protein existence level 1. Binding protein with a strong affinity to the bleomycin family of antibiotics. Binds to CL990; an antimitotic-antibiotic compound. From Klebsiella pneumoniae.
   5026..5073    +  polyA_signal   HSV TK poly(A) signal: herpes simplex virus thymidine kinase polyadenylation signal (Cole and Stacy, 1985)
   5164..5180    -  polyA_signal   bGH poly(A) signal (fragment): bovine growth hormone polyadenylation signal
   5402..5990    +  rep_origin     ori: high-copy-number ColE1/pMB1/pBR322/pUC origin of replication
