>Addgene plasmid #163659 | FFS-GFP | addgene full sequence | sequence record 322790 | Addgene NGS Result
GATAACCGTATTACCGCCATGCATTAGTTATTAATAGTAATCAATTACGGGGTCATTAGTTCATAGCCCA
TATATGGAGTTCCGCGTTACATAACTTACGGTAAATGGCCCGCCTGGCTGACCGCCCAACGACCCCCGCC
CATTGACGTCAATAATGACGTATGTTCCCATAGTAACGCCAATAGGGACTTTCCATTGACGTCAATGGGT
GGAGTATTTACGGTAAACTGCCCACTTGGCAGTACATCAAGTGTATCATATGCCAAGTACGCCCCCTATT
GACGTCAATGACGGTAAATGGCCCGCCTGGCATTATGCCCAGTACATGACCTTATGGGACTTTCCTACTT
GGCAGTACATCTACGTATTAGTCATCGCTATTACCATGGTGATGCGGTTTTGGCAGTACATCAATGGGCG
TGGATAGCGGTTTGACTCACGGGGATTTCCAAGTCTCCACCCCATTGACGTCAATGGGAGTTTGTTTTGG
CACCAAAATCAACGGGACTTTCCAAAATGTCGTAACAACTCCGCCCCATTGACGCAAATGGGCGGTAGGC
GTGTACGGTGGGAGGTCTATATAAGCAGAGCTGGTTTAGTGAACCGTCAGATCCGCTAGCGCTACCGGAC
TCAGATCTCGAGGCCACCATGATGGATCAAGCTAGATCAGCATTCTCTAACTTGTTTGGTGGAGAACCAT
TGTCATATACCCGGTTCAGCCTGGCTCGGCAAGTAGATGGCGATAACAGTCATGTGGAGATGAAACTTGC
TGTAGATGAAGAAGAAAATGCTGACAATAACACAAAGGCCAATGTCACAAAACCAAAAAGGTGTAGTGGA
AGTATCTGCTATGGGACTATTGCTGTGATCGTCTTTTTCTTGATTGGATTTATGATTGGCTACTTGGGCT
ATAAGGAAAAGAAGAAAGGGAGTTACTATGATTCCTTTAAATTGCAAACCAAGGAATTCCAGGTGTTAAA
GAGTCTGGGGAAATTGGCCATGGGGTCTGATTCCCAGTCTGTATCCTCAAGCAGCACCCAGGACCCCCAC
AGGGGCCGCCAGACCCTCGGCAGTCTCAGAGGCCTAGCCAAGGCCAAACCAGAGGCCTCCTTCCAGGTGT
GGAACAAGGACAGCTCTTCCAAAAACCTTATCCCTAGGCTGCAAAAGATCTGGAAGAATTACCTAAGCAT
GAACAAGTACAAAGTGTCCTACAAGGGGCCAGGACCAGGCATCAAGTTCAGTGCAGAGGCCCTGCGCTGC
CACCTCCGGGACCATGTGAATGTATCCATGGTAGAGGTCACAGATTTTCCCTTCAATACCTCTGAATGGG
AGGGTTATCTGCCCAAGGAGAGCATTAGGACCAAGGCTGGGCCTTGGGGCAGGTGTGCTGTTGTGTCGTC
AGCGGGATCTCTGAAGTCCTCCCAACTAGGCAGAGAAATCGATGATCATGACGCAGTCCTGAGGTTTAAT
GGGGCACCCACAGCCAACTTCCAACAAGATGTGGGCACAAAAACTACCATTCGCCTGATGAACTCTCAGT
TGGTTACCACAGAGAAGCGCTTCCTCAAAGACAGTTTGTACAATGAAGGAATCCTAATTGTATGGGACCC
ATCTGTATACCACTCAGATATCCCAAAGTGGTACCAGAATCCGGATTATAATTTCTTTAACAACTACAAG
ACTTATCGTAAGCTGCACCCCAATCAGCCCTTTTACATCCTCAAGCCCCAGATGCCTTGGGAGCTATGGG
ACATTCTTCAAGAAATCTCCCCAGAAGAGATTCAGCCAAACCCCCCATCCTCTGGGATGCTTGGTATCAT
CATCATGATGACGCTGTGTGACCAGGTGGATATTTATGAGTTCCTCCCATCCAAGCGCAAGACTGACGTG
TGCTACTACTACCAGAAGTTCTTCGATAGTGCCTGCACGATGGGTGCCTACCACCCGCTGCTCTATGAGA
AGAATTTGGTGAAGCATCTCAACCAGGGCACAGATGAGGACATCTACCTGCTTGGAAAAGCCACACTGCC
TGGCTTCCGGACCATTCACTGCCGGGATCCACCGGTCGCCACCATGGTGTCCAAGGGCGAGGAGCTGTTC
ACCGGGGTGGTGCCCATCCTGGTCGAGCTGGACGGCGACGTAAACGGCCACAAGTTCTCCGTGCGGGGCG
AGGGCGAGGGCGATGCCACCAACGGCAAGCTGACCCTGAAGTTCATCAGCACCACCGGCAAGCTGCCCGT
GCCCTGGCCCACCCTCGTGACCACCCTGACCTACGGCGTGCAGAGCTTCTCCCGCTACCCCGACCACATG
AAGCGCCACGACTTCTTCAAGAGCGCCATGCCCGAAGGCTACGTCCAGGAGCGCACCATCTCCTTCAAGG
ACGACGGCACCTACAAGACCCGCGCCGAGGTGAAGTTCGAGGGCGACACCCTGGTGAACCGCATCGAGCT
GAAGGGCATCGACTTCAAGGAGGACGGCAACATCCTGGGGCACAAGCTGGAGTACAACTTCAACTCCCAC
AACGTCTATATCACCGCCGACAAGCAGAAGAACGGCATCAAGGCCAACTTCAAGATCCGCCACAACGTGG
AGGACGGCTCCGTGCAGCTCGCCGACCACTACCAGCAGAACACCCCCATCGGCGACGGCCCCGTGCTGCT
GCCCGACAACCACTACCTGTCCACCCAGTCCAAGCTGTCCAAAGACCCCAACGAGAAGCGCGATCACATG
GTCCTTCTGGAATTCGTGACCGCCGCCGGGATCACTCACGGCATGGACGAGCTGTACAAGTAAGCGGCCG
CGACTCTAGATCATAATCAGCCATACCACATTTGTAGAGGTTTTACTTGCTTTAAAAAACCTCCCACACC
TCCCCCTGAACCTGAAACATAAAATGAATGCAATTGTTGTTGTTAACTTGTTTATTGCAGCTTATAATGG
TTACAAATAAAGCAATAGCATCACAAATTTCACAAATAAAGCATTTTTTTCACTGCATTCTAGTTGTGGT
TTGTCCAAACTCATCAATGTATCTTAAGGCGTAAATTGTAAGCGTTAATATTTTGTTAAAATTCGCGTTA
AATTTTTGTTAAATCAGCTCATTTTTTAACCAATAGGCCGAAATCGGCAAAATCCCTTATAAATCAAAAG
AATAGACCGAGATAGGGT
[37 nt withheld, positions 3169-3205]
AAAGAACGTGGACTCCAACGTCAAAGG
[49 nt withheld, positions 3233-3281]
T
[91 nt withheld, positions 3283-3373]
G
[124 nt withheld, positions 3375-3498]
CAGGTGGCACTTTTCGGGGAAATGTGCGCGGAACCCCTATTTGTTTATTTTTCTAAATACATTCAAATAT
GTATCCGCTCATGAGACAATAACCCTGATAAATGCTTCAATAATATTGAAAAAGGAAGAGTCCTGAGGCG
GAAAGAACCAGCTGTGGAATGTGTGTCAGTTAGGGTGTGGAAAGTCCCCAGGCTCCCCAGCAGGCAGAAG
TATGCAAAGCATGCATCTCAATTAGTCAGCAACCAGGTGTGGAAAGTCCCCAGGCTCCCCAGCAGGCAGA
AGTATGCAAAGCATGCATCTCAATTAGTCAGCAACCATAGTCCCGCCCCTAACTCCGCCCATCCCGCCCC
TAACTCCGCCCAGTTCCGCCCATTCTCCGCCCCATGGCTGACTAATTTTTTTTATTTATGCAGAGGCCGA
GGCCGCCTCGGCCTCTGAGCTATTCCAGAAGTAGTGAGGAGGCTTTTTTGGAGGCCTAGGCTTTTGCAAA
GATCGATCAAGAGACAGGATGAGGATCGTTTCGCATGATTGAACAAGATGGATTGCACGCAGGTTCTCCG
GCCGCTTGGGTGGAGAGGCTATTCGGCTATGACTGGGCACAACAGACAATCGGCTGCTCTGATGCCGCCG
TGTTCCGGCTGTCAGCGCAGGGGCGCCCGGTTCTTTTTGTCAAGACCGACCTGTCCGGTGCCCTGAATGA
ACTGCAAGACGAGGCAGCGCGGCTATCGTGGCTGGCCACGACGGGCGTTCCTTGCGCAGCTGTGCTCGAC
GTTGTCACTGAAGCGGGAAGGGACTGGCTGCTATTGGGCGAAGTGCCGGGGCAGGATCTCCTGTCATCTC
ACCTTGCTCCTGCCGAGAAAGTATCCATCATGGCTGATGCAATGCGGCGGCTGCATACGCTTGATCCGGC
TACCTGCCCATTCGACCACCAAGCGAAACATCGCATCGAGCGAGCACGTACTCGGATGGAAGCCGGTCTT
GTCGATCAGGATGATCTGGACGAAGAGCATCAGGGGCTCGCGCCAGCCGAACTGTTCGCCAGGCTCAAGG
CGAGCATGCCCGACGGCGAGGATCTCGTCGTGACCCATGGCGATGCCTGCTTGCCGAATATCATGGTGGA
AAATGGCCGCTTTTCTGGATTCATCGACTGTGGCCGGCTGGGTGTGGCGGACCGCTATCAGGACATAGCG
TTGGCTACCCGTGATATTGCTGAAGAGCTTGGCGGCGAATGGGCTGACCGCTTCCTCGTGCTTTACGGTA
TCGCCGCTCCCGATTCGCAGCGCATCGCCTTCTATCGCCTTCTTGACGAGTTCTTCTGAGCGGGACTCTG
GGGTTCGAAATGACCGACCAAGCGACGCCCAACCTGCCATCACGAGATTTCGATTCCACCGCCGCCTTCT
ATGAAAGGTTGGGCTTCGGAATCGTTTTCCGGGACGCCGGCTGGATGATCCTCCAGCGCGGGGATCTCAT
GCTGGAGTTCTTCGCCCACCCTAGGGGGAGGCTAACTGAAACACGGAAGGAGACAATACCGGAAGGAACC
CGCGCTATGACGGCAATAAAAAGACAGAATAAAACGCACGGTGTTGGGTCGTTTGTTCATAAACGCGGGG
TTCGGTCCCAGGGCTGGCACTCTGTCGATACCCCACCGAGACCCCATTGGGGCCAATACGCCCGCGTTTC
TTCCTTTTCCCCACCCCACCCCCCAAGTTCGGGTGAAGGCCCAGGGCTCGCAGCCAACGTCGGGGCGGCA
GGCCCTGCCATAGCCTCAGGTTACTCATATATACTTTAGATTGATTTAAAACTTCATTTTTAATTTAAAA
GGATCTAGGTGAAGATCCTTTTTGATAATCTCATGACCAAAATCCCTTAACGTGAGTTTTCGTTCCACTG
AGCGTCAGACCCCGTAGAAAAGATCAAAGGATCTTCTTGAGATCCTTTTTTTCTGCGCGTAATCTGCTGC
TTGCAAACAAAAAAACCACCGCTACCAGCGGTGGTTTGTTTGCCGGATCAAGAGCTACCAACTCTTTTTC
CGAAGGTAACTGGCTTCAGCAGAGCGCAGATACCAAATACTGTTCTTCTAGTGTAGCCGTAGTTAGGCCA
CCACTTCAAGAACTCTGTAGCACCGCCTACATACCTCGCTCTGCTAATCCTGTTACCAGTGGCTGCTGCC
AGTGGCGATAAGTCGTGTCTTACCGGGTTGGACTCAAGACGATAGTTACCGGATAAGGCGCAGCGGTCGG
GCTGAACGGGGGGTTCGTGCACACAGCCCAGCTTGGAGCGAACGACCTACACCGAACTGAGATACCTACA
GCGTGAGCTATGAGAAAGCGCCACGCTTCCCGAAGGGAGAAAGGCGGACAGGTATCCGGTAAGCGGCAGG
GTCGGAACAGGAGAGCGCACGAGGGAGCTTCCAGGGGGAAACGCCTGGTATCTTTATAGTCCTGTCGGGT
TTCGCCACCTCTGACTTGAGCGTCGATTTTTGTGATGCTCGTCAGGGGGGCGGAGCCTATGGAAAAACGC
CAGCAACGCGGCCTTTTTACGGTTCCTGGCCTTTTGCTGGCCTTTTGCTCACATGTTCTTTCCTGCGTTA
TCCCCTGATTCTGTG
Features (pLannotate 1.2.2; 15 found; start..end, strand, type, name):
     85..388     +  enhancer       CMV enhancer: human cytomegalovirus immediate early enhancer
    389..592     +  promoter       CMV promoter: human cytomegalovirus (CMV) immediate early promoter
    615..642     +  misc_feature   MCS (fragment): multiple cloning site
    865..2052    +  CDS            ST6GAL1: SIAT1_HUMAN - Also known as SIAT1. Experimental evidence at protein level: Swiss-Prot protein existence level 1. Transfers sialic acid from CMP-sialic acid to galactose- containing acceptor substrates. From Homo sapiens (Human).
   2074..2793    +  CDS            moxGFP: monomeric GFP variant optimized for use in oxidizing environments such as the secretory pathway (Costantini et al., 2015)
   2809..2892    +  CDS            large T antigen (fragment): large T antigen from SV40 (simian virus 40)
   2915..3036    +  polyA_signal   SV40 poly(A) signal: SV40 polyadenylation signal
   3070..3498    -  rep_origin     f1 ori (sequence partly withheld): f1 bacteriophage origin of replication; arrow indicates direction of (+) strand synthesis
   3525..3629    +  promoter       AmpR promoter: bla
   3631..3988    +  promoter       SV40 promoter: SV40 enhancer and early promoter
   4023..4817    +  CDS            NeoR/KanR: aminoglycoside phosphotransferase from Tn5; aph(3')-II (or nptII); confers resistance to neomycin, kanamycin, and G418 (Geneticin®)
   4838..4990    +  CDS            ble (fragment): BLE_KLEPN - Experimental evidence at protein level: Swiss-Prot protein existence level 1. Binding protein with a strong affinity to the bleomycin family of antibiotics. Binds to CL990; an antimitotic-antibiotic compound. From Klebsiella pneumoniae.
   5049..5096    +  polyA_signal   HSV TK poly(A) signal: herpes simplex virus thymidine kinase polyadenylation signal (Cole and Stacy, 1985)
   5187..5203    -  polyA_signal   bGH poly(A) signal (fragment): bovine growth hormone polyadenylation signal
   5425..6013    +  rep_origin     ori: high-copy-number ColE1/pMB1/pBR322/pUC origin of replication
