[The description below was written by a language model from this plasmid's Addgene catalogue record and pLannotate feature annotations shown in this document.]
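Description:
FFS-GFP is a mammalian expression plasmid of about 6.1 kb built on the pmoxGFP-N1 backbone. It is propagated in E. coli from a high-copy ColE1/pUC-type origin and selected with kanamycin. The Tn5 NeoR/KanR gene sits behind tandem bacterial (bla) and SV40 early promoters and is followed by an HSV TK polyadenylation signal, so the same marker can also confer G418 resistance in mammalian cells. An f1 origin is also present. Short annotated fragments (ble, large T antigen, bGH poly(A)) appear to be backbone remnants rather than functional units.

The payload is a roughly 1.4 kb human chimeric coding sequence cloned between XhoI and BamHI, downstream of the CMV immediate early enhancer and promoter and terminated by the SV40 poly(A) signal. According to the record, the chimera joins the cytosolic tail and transmembrane domain of the transferrin receptor (TFRC) to the luminal domain of the sialyltransferase ST6GAL1. The automated annotation labels only the ST6GAL1 portion. The unannotated stretch of about 220 bp between the cloning site and that feature is where the transferrin receptor-derived segment would be expected to lie. The insert is followed by backbone-encoded moxGFP as a C-terminal tag. This is a monomeric GFP variant optimised for oxidising environments such as the secretory pathway, which suits a tag placed after the luminal domain.

The depositor and repository sequencing records give matching feature layouts and differ by a single nucleotide in length. The construct is one of a set of domain-swap chimeras from a quantitative study of Golgi retention of glycosyltransferases. It lets the localisation of the fluorescent chimera be followed in transfected cells, to assess how the tail, transmembrane and luminal regions contribute to retention.
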