Addgene plasmid #163659: FFS-GFP
Purpose: Expresses a TFR and ST6GAL1 swapped chimera with the cytosolic tail and TMD from TFR, and luminal domain from ST6GAL1 in mammalian cells
Depositing lab: Lei Lu. Depositing organization: Nanyang Technological University (NTU). Publication: A quantitative study of the Golgi retention of glycosyltransferases. Sun X, Mahajan D, Chen B, Song Z, Lu L. J Cell Sci. 2021 Oct 15;134(20). pii: 272560. doi: 10.1242/jcs.258564. Epub 2021 Oct 21. PubMed 34533190.
Backbone
  Vector backbone: pmoxGFP-N1
  Backbone manufacturer: E. Snapp (Addgene plasmid # 68070)
  Backbone size w/o insert (bp): 4700
  Total vector size (bp): 6104
  Vector type: Mammalian Expression
Growth in bacteria
  Bacterial resistance: Kanamycin, 50 μg/mL
  Growth temperature: 37°C
  Growth strain: DH5alpha
  Copy number: High Copy
Gene/Insert
  Gene/Insert name: ST6 beta-galactoside alpha-2,6-sialyltransferase 1 and transferrin receptor (alt name: ST6GAL1 and TFR)
  Species: H. sapiens (human)
  Insert size (bp): 1404
  Mutation: This chimera contains the cytosolic tail from TFR, TMD from TFR and luminal domain from ST.
  GenBank ID: BC040009 NM_001128148
  Entrez Gene: ST6GAL1 (a.k.a. CDw75, SIAT1, ST6GalI, ST6N); TFRC (a.k.a. CD71, IMD46, T9, TFR, TFR1, TR, TRFR, p90)
  Tag / fusion protein: GFP (C terminal on backbone)
  Cloning method: Restriction Enzyme; 5′ cloning site XhoI (not destroyed); 3′ cloning site BamHI (not destroyed)
  Sequencing primers: 5′ CMV-F
Terms and licenses: Academic/Nonprofit Terms; Industry Terms: Not Available to Industry
How to cite: FFS-GFP was a gift from Lei Lu (Addgene plasmid # 163659 ; http://n2t.net/addgene:163659 ; RRID:Addgene_163659)
